>Addgene plasmid #15605 | Tg-M71(161,176)-LacZpA | addgene partial sequence | sequence record 21939 | 15605 with M13F
CGAATTGGAGCTCCACCGCGCGTGGCGGCCGCTCTAGATTAATTAATCTGATATCGAGGGATCTCCATAA
GAGAAGAGGGACAGCTATGACTGGGAGTAGTCAGGAGAGGAGGAAAAATCTGGCTAGTAAAACATGTAAG
GAAAATTTTAGGGATGTTAAAGAAAAAAATAACACAAAACAAAATATAAAAAAAATCTAACCTCAAGTCA
AGGCTTTTCTATGGAATAAGGAATGGACAGCAGGGGGCTGTTTCATATACTGATGACCTCTTTATAGCCA
ACCTTTGTTCATGGCAGCCAGCATATGGGCATATGTTGCCAAACTCTAAACCAAATACTCATTCTGATGT
TTTAAATGATTTGCCCTCCCATATGTCCTTCCGAGTGAGAGACACAAAAAATTCCAACACACTATTGCAA
TGAAAATAAATTTCCTTTATTAGCCAGAAGTCAGATGCTCAAGGGGCTTCATGATGTCCCCATAATTTTT
GGCAGAGGGAAAAAGATCTCAGTGGTATTTGTGAGCCAGGGCATTGGCCACACCAGCCACCACCTTCTGA
TAGGCAGCCTGCACCTGAGGAGTGTCTAGAACTAGTGGATCCCCCCTGCCCGGTTATTATTATTTTTGAC
ACCAGACCAACTGGTAATGGTAGCGACCGGCGCTCAGCTGGAATTCCGCCGATACTGACGGGCTCCAGGA
GTCGTCGCCACCAATCCCCATATGGAAACCGTCGATATTCAGCCATGTGCCTTC
