>Addgene plasmid #15605 | Tg-M71(161,176)-LacZpA | addgene partial sequence | sequence record 21940 | 15605 with M13R
TAACCCTCACTAAAGGGGACAAAAGCTGGGTACCGGGCCCCCCCTCGAGTTAATTAAGAATTCGATATCG
AAGAATTAACACACTTGGGAAATAAAACATGATTCACAGAACAAGAGAAAACATGAACTAATTGTTACTT
TAGAGACAACAATGGTCTCTAGAGTGACTATATCCCAGGAGATGATCCACACACACACACATATATATAA
ACAGAACCCCCAATTTTTAGTCATATTATATCACCTTTCCAAATGACAATCTCCTTTTCCGGACTAGACT
GGGCTCTTTAAGTAAATTTTGTGGTGTATACACATCTGCATACTTCTAGAATTTACTGAATATTGAAGCC
ACAGACATTGCCTGAAGTTTCATTTGAGACGCTGTTTCATTTCCTTCAGCACAGGCCACCATGGCTGAGC
CCCGCCAGGAGTTCGACGTGATGGAAGATCATGCTCAGGGGGACTACACCCTGCAAGACCAGGAGGGTGA
CATGGACCCCGGCCTGAAAGAGTCTCCCCTGCAGACCCCGGCCGATGATGGATCTGAGGAACCAGGCTCT
GAAACCTCTGATGCTAAGAGCACTCCGACGGCGGAAGATGCGACAGCACCCTTAGTGGATGAGGGAGCCC
CCGGTGAGCAGGCGGCCGCTCAGGCCCCCGCGGAGATCCCAGAAGGAACCGCAGCTGAAGAAGCAGGCAT
TGGCGACACGT
