[The description below was written by a language model from this plasmid's Addgene catalogue record.]
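Description:
Tg-M71(161,176)-LacZpA is a mouse transgene construct carried in a pBS (pBluescript-type) high-copy bacterial cloning vector of about 3 kb. It is propagated in E. coli under ampicillin selection. The roughly 5 kb insert of mouse origin is flanked on both sides by PacI sites, although the record does not say whether these sites survived cloning. If they are intact, this arrangement would allow the transgene to be released from the plasmid backbone as a single fragment. M13 forward and reverse primer sites in the backbone flank the insert for sequencing.

No feature table is provided, so the internal organisation of the insert can only be inferred from its name and the associated publication. "M71" refers to a mouse odorant receptor gene, and "LacZpA" indicates a beta-galactosidase reporter followed by a polyadenylation signal, which would allow expressing cells to be detected histochemically. The numbers in parentheses (161,176) presumably specify the extent of M71 sequences included, or particular positions in them, but the record does not define them. It also does not state the exact promoter segment, whether the M71 coding region is present, or how LacZ is linked to it.

The associated study examined how homeodomain binding motifs influence the probability of odorant receptor gene choice in transgenic mice. This construct therefore most likely served as one of a series of M71 reporter transgenes used to generate transgenic mice and to score how often olfactory sensory neurons select the transgene for expression.
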