Addgene plasmid #15605: Tg-M71(161,176)-LacZpA
Depositing lab: Peter Mombaerts. Depositing organization: Rockefeller University. Publication: Homeodomain binding motifs modulate the probability of odorant receptor gene choice in transgenic mice. Vassalli A, Feinstein P, Mombaerts P. Mol Cell Neurosci. 2011 Feb;46(2):381-96. Epub 2010 Nov 26. 10.1016/j.mcn.2010.11.001 PubMed 21111823.
Backbone
  Vector backbone: pBS
  Backbone size w/o insert (bp): 3000
  Vector type: high copy number
Growth in bacteria
  Bacterial resistance: Ampicillin, 100 μg/mL
  Growth temperature: 37°C
  Growth strain: DH5alpha
  Copy number: High Copy
Gene/Insert
  Gene/Insert name: Tg-M71(161,176)-LacZpA
  Species: M. musculus (mouse)
  Insert size (bp): 5000
  Cloning method: Restriction Enzyme; 5′ cloning site pacI (unknown if destroyed); 3′ cloning site pacI (unknown if destroyed)
  Sequencing primers: 5′ m13; 3′ reverse
Terms and licenses: Academic/Nonprofit Terms; Industry Terms: Not Available to Industry
How to cite: Tg-M71(161,176)-LacZpA was a gift from Peter Mombaerts (Addgene plasmid # 15605 ; http://n2t.net/addgene:15605 ; RRID:Addgene_15605)
